Addgene plasmid #200146: pHHYTK122
Purpose: Type 3b part for Modular Cloning in Yeast
Depositing lab: Johannes Herrmann. Depositing organization: Rheinland-Pfälzische Technische Universität Kaiserslautern. Publication: A modular cloning (MoClo) toolkit for reliable intracellular protein targeting in the yeast Saccharomyces cerevisiae. Simakin P, Koch C, Herrmann JM. Microb Cell. 2023 Feb 28;10(4):78-87. doi: 10.15698/mic2023.04.794. eCollection 2023 Apr 3. PubMed 37009624.
Backbone
  Vector backbone: pYTK001
  Backbone manufacturer: John Dueber Lab, https://doi.org/10.1021/sb500366v
  Vector type: Bacterial Expression, Synthetic Biology
Growth in bacteria
  Bacterial resistance: Chloramphenicol, 25 μg/mL
  Growth temperature: 37°C
  Growth strain: DH5alpha
  Copy number: High Copy
Gene/Insert
  Gene/Insert name: sfGFP1-10
  Species: A. victoria
  Insert size (bp): 639
  Cloning method: Restriction Enzyme; 5′ cloning site BsmBI (destroyed during cloning); 3′ cloning site BsmBI (destroyed during cloning)
Terms and licenses: Academic/Nonprofit Terms; Industry Terms: Not Available to Industry
How to cite: pHHYTK122 was a gift from Johannes Herrmann (Addgene plasmid # 200146 ; http://n2t.net/addgene:200146 ; RRID:Addgene_200146)
