[The description below was written by a language model from this plasmid's Addgene catalogue record and pLannotate feature annotations shown in this document.]
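Description:
pHHYTK122 is a small (about 2.3 kb) part-storage plasmid from a modular cloning (MoClo) toolkit for Saccharomyces cerevisiae, built in the pYTK001 entry vector of the yeast toolkit system. It is maintained in E. coli as a high-copy plasmid through a ColE1/pUC-type origin and is selected with chloramphenicol, with resistance provided by the cat gene under its native promoter and followed by a lambda t0 terminator. The plasmid carries no yeast origin, yeast marker, or promoter driving the insert, so it is a donor of a DNA part rather than an expression construct in its own right, despite the "bacterial expression" vector-type label in the catalogue.

The stored part is sfGFP1-10, a 639 bp coding fragment derived from Aequorea victoria GFP that encodes the first ten beta strands of superfolder GFP. The automated annotation labels this region as a fragment of a "Trp-less GFP", which is best read as a nearest-match call on a truncated GFP variant rather than a conflict with the catalogue name. The fragment was inserted through BsmBI sites that were destroyed during cloning, and it is classed as a Type 3b part, which in the yeast toolkit convention is the downstream half of a split coding-sequence position, allowing it to be fused behind a Type 3a element during Golden Gate assembly.

GFP1-10 is non-fluorescent alone and regains fluorescence only when complemented by the GFP11 strand. In a toolkit devoted to intracellular protein targeting, this part would plausibly be combined with targeting sequences to place GFP1-10 in a defined compartment for split-GFP localization assays, although the record does not spell out that use.
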