Features (pLannotate 1.2.2; 5 found; start..end, strand, type, name):
     14..646     +  CDS            Trp-less GFP (fragment): Trp-less GFP is a fluorescent protein published in 2012, derived from Aequorea victoria.
    666..700     -  terminator     lambda t0 terminator: minimal transcription terminator from phage lambda (Scholtissek and Grosse, 1987)
    774..1430    -  CDS            cat: CAT_ECOLX - Experimental evidence at protein level: Swiss-Prot protein existence level 1. This enzyme is an effector of chloramphenicol resistance in bacteria. From Escherichia coli. This protein is used as a marker in many commonly used cloning vectors, such as pACYC184.
   1431..1528    -  promoter       cat promoter: promoter of the E. coli cat gene encoding chloramphenicol acetyltransferase
   1612..2200    +  rep_origin     ori: high-copy-number ColE1/pMB1/pBR322/pUC origin of replication
>Addgene plasmid #200146 | pHHYTK122 | addgene full sequence | sequence record 405492 | Addgene NGS Result
TCGGTCTCATTCTTCTAAAGGTGAAGAATTGTTTACTGGTGTTGTTCCAATTTTGGTTGAATTGGATGGT
GATGTTAATGGTCATAAATTTTCTGTTAGAGGTGAAGGTGAAGGTGATGCTACTATTGGTAAATTGACTT
TGAAATTTATTTGTACTACTGGTAAATTGCCAGTTCCATGGCCAACTTTGGTTACTACTTTGACTTATGG
TGTTCAATGTTTTTCTAGATATCCAGATCATATGAAACAACATGATTTTTTTAAATCTGCTATGCCAGAA
GGTTATGTTCAAGAAAGAACTAYTTCTTTTAAAGATGATGGTAAATATAAAACTAGAGCTGTTGTTAAAT
TTGAAGGTGATACTTTGGTTAATAGAATTGAATTGAAAGGTACTGATTTTAAAGAAGATGGTAATATTTT
GGGTCATAAATTGGAATATAATTTTAATTCTCATAATGTTTATATTACTGCTGATAAACAAAAAAATGGT
ATTAAAGCTAATTTTACTGTTAGACATAATGTTGAAGATGGTTCTGTTCAATTGGCTGATCATTATCAAC
AAAATACTCCAATTGGTGATGGTCCAGTTTTGTTGCCAGATAATCATTATTTGTCTACTCAAACTGTTTT
GTCTAAAGATCCAAATGGATCCTGAGACCAGACCAATAAAAAACGCCCGGCGGCAACCGAGCGTTCTGAA
CAAATCCAGATGGAGTTCTGAGGTCATTACTGGATCTATCAACAGGAGTCCAAGCGAGCTCGATATCAAA
TTACGCCCCGCCCTGCCACTCATCGCAGTACTGTTGTAATTCATTAAGCATTCTGCCGACATGGAAGCCA
TCACAAACGGCATGATGAACCTGAATCGCCAGCGGCATCAGCACCTTGTCGCCTTGCGTATAATATTTGC
CCATGGTGAAAACGGGGGCGAAGAAGTTGTCCATATTGGCCACGTTTAAATCAAAACTGGTGAAACTCAC
CCAGGGATTGGCTGAAACGAAAAACATATTCTCAATAAACCCTTTAGGGAAATAGGCCAGGTTTTCACCG
TAACACGCCACATCTTGCGAATATATGTGTAGAAACTGCCGGAAATCGTCGTGGTATTCACTCCAGAGCG
ATGAAAACGTTTCAGTTTGCTCATGGAAAACGGTGTAACAAGGGTGAACACTATCCCATATCACCAGCTC
ACCGTCTTTCATTGCCATACGAAATTCCGGATGAGCATTCATCAGGCGGGCAAGAATGTGAATAAAGGCC
GGATAAAACTTGTGCTTATTTTTCTTTACGGTCTTTAAAAAGGCCGTAATATCCAGCTGAACGGTCTGGT
TATAGGTACATTGAGCAACTGACTGAAATGCCTCAAAATGTTCTTTACGATGCCATTGGGATATATCAAC
GGTGGTATATCCAGTGATTTTTTTCTCCATTTTAGCTTCCTTAGCTCCTGAAAATCTCGATAACTCAAAA
AATACGCCCGGTAGTGATCTTATTTCATTATGGTGAAAGTTGGAACCTCTTACGTGCCCGATCAATCATG
ACCAAAATCCCTTAACGTGAGTTTTCGTTCCACTGAGCGTCAGACCCCGTAGAAAAGATCAAAGGATCTT
CTTGAGATCCTTTTTTTCTGCGCGTAATCTGCTGCTTGCAAACAAAAAAACCACCGCTACCAGCGGTGGT
TTGTTTGCCGGATCAAGAGCTACCAACTCTTTTTCCGAAGGTAACTGGCTTCAGCAGAGCGCAGATACCA
AATACTGTTCTTCTAGTGTAGCCGTAGTTAGGCCACCACTTCAAGAACTCTGTAGCACCGCCTACATACC
TCGCTCTGCTAATCCTGTTACCAGTGGCTGCTGCCAGTGGCGATAAGTCGTGTCTTACCGGGTTGGACTC
AAGACGATAGTTACCGGATAAGGCGCAGCGGTCGGGCTGAACGGGGGGTTCGTGCACACAGCCCAGCTTG
GAGCGAACGACCTACACCGAACTGAGATACCTACAGCGTGAGCTATGAGAAAGCGCCACGCTTCCCGAAG
GGAGAAAGGCGGACAGGTATCCGGTAAGCGGCAGGGTCGGAACAGGAGAGCGCACGAGGGAGCTTCCAGG
GGGAAACGCCTGGTATCTTTATAGTCCTGTCGGGTTTCGCCACCTCTGACTTGAGCGTCGATTTTTGTGA
TGCTCGTCAGGGGGGCGGAGCCTATGGAAAAACGCCAGCAACGCGGCCTTTTTACGGTTCCTGGCCTTTT
GCTGGCCTTTTGCTCACATGTTCTTTCCTGCGTTATCCCCTGATTCTGTGGATAACCGTAG
